>Addgene plasmid #109873 | pHH0103_SPAG1_TPR | addgene full sequence | sequence record 214899 | Addgene NGS Result
TTGACAATTAATCATCGGCTCGTATAATGTGTGGAATTGTGAGCGGATAACAATTTCACACAGGAAACAG
CCAGTCCGTTTAGGTGTTTTCACGAGCACTTCACCAACAAGGACCATAGATTATGAAAATCGAAGAACAC
CATCACCATCACCATTCCAGCGGTAAGCTTATGTCCCCTATACTAGGTTATTGGAAAATTAAGGGCCTTG
TGCAACCCACTCGACTTCTTTTGGAATATCTTGAAGAAAAATATGAAGAGCATTTGTATGAGCGCGATGA
AGGTGATAAATGGCGAAACAAAAAGTTTGAATTGGGTTTGGAGTTTCCCAATCTTCCTTATTATATTGAT
GGTGATGTTAAATTAACACAGTCTATGGCCATCATACGTTATATAGCTGACAAGCACAACATGTTGGGTG
GTTGTCCAAAAGAGCGTGCAGAGATTTCAATGCTTGAAGGAGCGGTTTTGGATATTAGATACGGTGTTTC
GAGAATTGCATATAGTAAAGACTTTGAAACTCTCAAAGTTGATTTTCTTAGCAAGCTACCTGAAATGCTG
AAAATGTTCGAAGATCGTTTATGTCATAAAACATATTTAAATGGTGATCATGTAACCCATCCTGACTTCA
TGTTGTATGACGCTCTTGATGTTGTTTTATACATGGACCCAATGTGCCTGGATGCGTTCCCAAAATTAGT
TTGTTTTAAAAAACGTATTGAAGCTATCCCACAAATTGATAAGTACTTGAAATCCAGCAAGTATATAGCA
TGGCCTTTGCAGGGCTGGCAAGCCACGTTTGGTGGTGGCGACCATCCTCCAAAATCGGATCTGGAAGTTC
TGTTCCAGGGGCCCCTGTCCAGCGGTCTGGTTCCGCGTGGTTCCGGTACCGCGGCCCAGCCGGCCGCTAC
CGGTCATCCGGGCGGTGGCCAGGGTGCAGAAAACCCGGCCGGTCTGAAAAGTCAGGGCAATGAACTGTTT
CGTTCCGGTCAATTCGCCGAAGCGGCCGGCAAGTATTCAGCAGCTATTGCACTGCTGGAACCGGCTGGTT
CGGAAATTGCGGATGACCTGAGCATCCTGTATTCTAACCGTGCGGCCTGCTACCTGAAAGAAGGTAATTG
CAGCGGCTGTATCCAGGACTGTAATCGCGCGCTGGAACTGCACCCGTTTTCTATGAAGCCGCTGCTGCGT
CGCGCAATGGCTTATGAAACCCTGGAACAATACGGTAAAGCCTATGTGGATTACAAGACGGTTCTGCAGA
TTGACTGCGGCCTGCAACTGGCAAATGATTCCGTCGCGGCCGCATA
[142 nt withheld, positions 1307-1448]
C
[98 nt withheld, positions 1450-1547]
AGTTTGTACTGGTGACGAAACTCAGTGTCTAGCTAGAGTGGC
[149 nt withheld, positions 1590-1738]
T
[41 nt withheld, positions 1740-1780]
T
[62 nt withheld, positions 1782-1843]
A
[35 nt withheld, positions 1845-1879]
CCTCCCTCAATCGGTTGAATGTCGCCCTTTTGTCTTTGGCGCTGGTAAACCATATGAA
[86 nt withheld, positions 1938-2023]
T
[54 nt withheld, positions 2025-2078]
CTAGCGCCGCCCTATACCTTGTCTGCCTCCCCGCGTTGCGTCGCGGTGCATGGAGCCGGGCCACCTCGAC
CTGAATGGAAGCCGGCGGCACCTCGCTAACGGATTCACCACTCCAAGAATTGGAGCCAATCAATTCTTGC
GGAGAACTGTGAATGCGCAAACCAACCCTTGGCAGAACATATCCATCGCGTCCGCCATCTCCAGCAGCCG
CACGCGGCGCATCTCGGGCAGCGTTGGGTCCTGGCCACGGGTGCGCATGATCGTGCTCCTGTCGTTGAGG
ACCCGGCTAGGCTGGCGGGGTTGCCTTACTGGTTAGCAGAATGAATCACCGATACGCGAGCGAACGTGAA
GCGACTGCTGCTGCAAAACGTCTGCGACCTGAGCAACAACATGAATGGTCTTCGGTTTCCGTGTTTCGTA
AAGTCTGGAAACGCGGAAGTCAGCGCCCTGCACCATTATGTTCCGGATCTGCATCGCAGGATGCTGCTGG
CTACCCTGTGGAACACCTACATCTGTATTAACGAAGCGCTGGCATTGACCCTGAGTGATTTTTCTCTGGT
CCCGCCGCATCCATACCGCCAGTTGTTTACCCTCACAACGTTCCAGTAACCGGGCATGTTCATCATCAGT
AACCCGTATCGTGAGCATCCTCTCTCGTTTCATCGGTATCATTACCCCCATGAACAGAAATCCCCCTTAC
ACGGAGGCATCAGTGACCAAACAGGAAAAAACCGCCCTTAACATGGCCCGCTTTATCAGAAGCCAGACAT
TAACGCTTCTGGAGAAACTCAACGAGCTGGACGCGGATGAACAGGCAGACATCTGTGAATCGCTTCACGA
CCACGCTGATGAGCTTTACCGCAGGATCCGCGAAATTGTAAGCGTTAATATTTTGTTAAAATTCGCGTTA
AATTTTTGTTAAATCAGCTCATTTTTTAACCAATAGGCCGAAATCGGCAAAATCCCTTATAAATCAAAAG
AATAGACCGAGATAGGGT
[37 nt withheld, positions 3077-3113]
AAAGAACGTGGACTCCAACGTCAAAGG
[49 nt withheld, positions 3141-3189]
T
[91 nt withheld, positions 3191-3281]
G
[124 nt withheld, positions 3283-3406]
CGCGGATCCTGCCTCGCGCGTTTCGGTGATGACGGTGAAAACCTCTGACACATGCAGCTCCCGGAGACGG
TCACAGCTTGTCTGTAAGCGGATGCCGGGAGCAGACAAGCCCGTCAGGGCGCGTCAGCGGGTGTTGGCGG
GTGTCGGGGCGCAGCCATGACCCAGTCACGTAGCGATAGCGGAGTGTATACTGGCTTAACTATGCGGCAT
CAGAGCAGATTGTACTGAGAGTGCACCATATGCGGTGTGAAATACCGCACAGATGCGTAAGGAGAAAATA
CCGCATCAGGCGCTCTTCCGCTTCCTCGCTCACTGACTCGCTGCGCTCGGTCGTTCGGCTGCGGCGAGCG
GTATCAGCTCACTCAAAGGCGGTAATACGGTTATCCACAGAATCAGGGGATAACGCAGGAAAGAACATGT
GAGCAAAAGGCCAGCAAAAGGCCAGGAACCGTAAAAAGGCCGCGTTGCTGGCGTTTTTCCATAGGCTCCG
CCCCCCTGACGAGCATCACAAAAATCGACGCTCAAGTCAGAGGTGGCGAAACCCGACAGGACTATAAAGA
TACCAGGGTTTCCCCCTGGAAGCTCCCTCGTGCGCTCTCCTGTTCCGACCCTGCCGCTTACCGGATACCT
GTCCGCCTTTCTCCCTTCGGGAAGCGTGGCGCTTTCTCATAGCTCACGCTGTAGGTATCTCAGTTCGGTG
TAGGTCGTTCGCTCCAAGCTGGGCTGTGTGCACGAACCCCCCGTTCAGCCCGACCGCTGCGCCTTATCCG
GTAACTATCGTCTTGAGTCCAACCCGGTAAGACACGACTTATCGCCACTGGCAGCAGCCACTGGTAACAG
GATTAGCAGAGCGAGGTATGTAGGCGGTGCTACAGAGTTCTTGAAGTGGTGGCCTAACTACGGCTACACT
AGAAGGACAGTATTTGGTATCTGCGCTCTGCTGAAGCCAGTTACCTTCGGAAAAAGAGTTGGTAGCTCTT
GATCCGGCAAACAAACCACCGCTGGTAGCGGTGGTTTTTTTGTTTGCAAGCAGCAGATTACGCGCAGAAA
AAAAGGATCTCAAGAAGATCCTTTGATCTTTTCTACGGGGTCTGACGCTCAGTGGAACGAAAACTCACGT
TAAGGGATTTTGGTCATGAGATTATCAAAAAGGATCTTCACCTAGATCCTTTTAAATTAAAAATGAAGTT
TTAAATCAATCTAAAGTATATATGAGTAAACTTGGTCTGACAGTTACCAATGCTTAATCAGTGAGGCACC
TATCTCAGCGATCTGTCTATTTCGTTCATCCATAGTTGCCTGACTCCCCGTCGTGTAGATAACTACGATA
CGGGAGGGCTTACCATCTGGCCCCAGTGCTGCAATGATACCGCGAGACCCACGCTCACCGGCTCCAGATT
TATCAGCAATAAACCAGCCAGCCGGAAGGGCCGAGCGCAGAAGTGGTCCTGCAACTTTATCCGCCTCCAT
CCAGTCTATTAATTGTTGCCGGGAAGCTAGAGTAAGTAGTTCGCCAGTTAATAGTTTGCGCAACGTTGTT
GCCATTGCTGCAGGCATCGTGGTGTCACGCTCGTCGTTTGGTATGGCTTCATTCAGCTCCGGTTCCCAAC
GATCAAGGCGAGTTACATGATCCCCCATGTTGTGCAAAAAAGCGGTTAGCTCCTTCGGTCCTCCGATCGT
TGTCAGAAGTAAGTTGGCCGCAGTGTTATCACTCATGGTTATGGCAGCACTGCATAATTCTCTTACTGTC
ATGCCATCCGTAAGATGCTTTTCTGTGACTGGTGAGTACTCAACCAAGTCATTCTGAGAATAGTGTATGC
GGCGACCGAGTTGCTCTTGCCCGGCGTCAACACGGGATAATACCGCGCCACATAGCAGAACTTTAAAAGT
GCTCATCATTGGAAAACGTTCTTCGGGGCGAAAACTCTCAAGGATCTTACCGCTGTTGAGATCCAGTTCG
ATGTAACCCACTCGTGCACCCAACTGATCTTCAGCATCTTTTACTTTCACCAGCGTTTCTGGGTGAGCAA
AAACAGGAAGGCAAAATGCCGCAAAAAAGGGAATAAGGGCGACACGGAAATGTTGAATACTCATACTCTT
CCTTTTTCAATATTATTGAAGCATTTATCAGGGTTATTGTCTCATGAGCGGATACATATTTGAATGTATT
TAGAAAAATAAACAAATAGGGGTTCCGCGCACATTTCCCCGAAAAGTGCCACCTGACGTCTAAGAAACCA
TTATTATCATGACATTAACCTATAAAAATAGGCGTATCACGAGGCCCTTTCGTCTTCAAGAATTCCCGAC
ACCATCGAATGGTGCAAAACCTTTCGCGGTATGGCATGATAGCGCCCGGAAGAGAGTCAATTCAGGGTGG
TGAATGTGAAACCAGTAACGTTATACGATGTCGCAGAGTATGCCGGTGTCTCTTATCAGACCGTTTCCCG
CGTGGTGAACCAGGCCAGCCACGTTTCTGCGAAAACGCGGGAAAAAGTGGAAGCGGCGATGGCGGAGCTG
AATTACATTCCCAACCGCGTGGCACAACAACTGGCGGGCAAACAGTCGTTGCTGATTGGCGTTGCCACCT
CCAGTCTGGCCCTGCACGCGCCGTCGCAAATTGTCGCGGCGATTAAATCTCGCGCCGATCAACTGGGTGC
CAGCGTGGTGGTGTCGATGGTAGAACGAAGCGGCGTCGAAGCCTGTAAAGCGGCGGTGCACAATCTTCTC
GCGCAACGCGTCAGTGGGCTGATCATTAACTATCCGCTGGATGACCAGGATGCCATTGCTGTGGAAGCTG
CCTGCACTAATGTTCCGGCGTTATTTCTTGATGTCTCTGACCAGACACCCATCAACAGTATTATTTTCTC
CCATGAAGACGGTACGCGACTGGGCGTGGAGCATCTGGTCGCATTGGGTCACCAGCAAATCGCGCTGTTA
GCGGGCCCATTAAGTTCTGTCTCGGCGCGTCTGCGTCTGGCTGGCTGGCATAAATATCTCACTCGCAATC
AAATTCAGCCGATAGCGGAACGGGAAGGCGACTGGAGTGCCATGTCCGGTTTTCAACAAACCATGCAAAT
GCTGAATGAGGGCATCGTTCCCACTGCGATGCTGGTTGCCAACGATCAGATGGCGCTGGGCGCAATGCGC
GCCATTACCGAGTCCGGGCTGCGCGTTGGTGCGGATATCTCGGTAGTGGGATACGACGATACCGAAGACA
GCTCATGTTATATCCCGCCGTTAACCACCATCAAACAGGATTTTCGCCTGCTGGGGCAAACCAGCGTGGA
CCGCTTGCTGCAACTCTCTCAGGGCCAGGCGGTGAAGGGCAATCAGCTGTTGCCCGTCTCACTGGTGAAA
AGAAAAACCACCCTGGCGCCCAATACGCAAACCGCCTCTCCCCGCGCGTTGGCCGATTCATTAATGCAGC
TGGCACGACAGGTTTCCCGACTGGAAAGCGGGCAGTGAGCGCAACGCAATTAATGTAAGTTAGCTCACTC
ATTAGGCACAATTCTCATGTTTGACAGCTTATCATCGACTGCACGGTGCACCAATGCTTCTGGCGTCAGG
CAGCCATCGGAAGCTGTGGTATGGCTGTGCAGGTCGTAAATCACTGCATAATTCGTGTCGCTCAAGGCGC
ACTCCCGTTCTGGATAATGTTTTTTGCGCCGACATCATAACGGTTCTGGCAAATATTCTGAAATGAGCTG
Features (pLannotate 1.2.2; 21 found; start..end, strand, type, name):
      1..29      +  promoter       tac promoter: strong E. coli promoter; hybrid between the trp and lac UV5 promoters
     37..53      +  protein_bind   lac operator: The lac repressor binds to the lac operator to inhibit transcription in E. coli. This inhibition can be relieved by adding lactose or isopropyl-β-D-thiogalactopyranoside (IPTG). lac repressor encoded by lacI
    138..155     +  CDS            6xHis: 6xHis affinity tag
    171..824     +  CDS            GST26_SCHJA: Experimental evidence at protein level: Swiss-Prot protein existence level 1. GST isoenzymes appear to play a central role in the parasite detoxification system. Other functions are also suspected including a role in increasing the solubility of haematin in the parasite gut. From Schistosoma japonicum (Blood fluke).
    954..1304    +  CDS            Tomm34 (fragment): TOM34_MOUSE - Experimental evidence at protein level: Swiss-Prot protein existence level 1. Plays a role in the import of cytosolically synthesized preproteins into mitochondria. Binds the mature portion of precursor proteins. Interacts with cellular components, and possesses weak ATPase activity. May be a chaperone-like protein that helps to keep newly synthesized precursors in an unfolded import compatible state (By similarity). From Mus musculus (Mouse).
   1311..1358    +  terminator     fd terminator (sequence withheld): central terminator from bacteriophage fd (Otsuka and Kunisawa, 1982)
   1363..1575    +  CDS            M13 gene III (fragment) (sequence partly withheld): pIII; III; minor coat protein
   1590..2060    +  CDS            M13 gene III (fragment) (sequence partly withheld): pIII; III; minor coat protein
   2082..2152    +  CDS            TcR (fragment): tetracycline efflux protein; tet; confers resistance to tetracycline
   2394..2774    -  CDS            YPB1_ECOLX: Protein predicted: Swiss-Prot protein existence level 4. From Escherichia coli.
   2791..2942    +  CDS            rop (fragment): Rop protein, which maintains plasmids at low copy number; rop
   2978..3406    -  rep_origin     f1 ori (sequence partly withheld): f1 bacteriophage origin of replication; arrow indicates direction of (+) strand synthesis
   3415..3454    +  CDS            rop (fragment): Rop protein, which maintains plasmids at low copy number; rop
   3556..3696    +  misc_feature   bom: basis of mobility region from pBR322
   3882..4469    -  rep_origin     ori: high-copy-number ColE1/pMB1/pBR322/pUC origin of replication
   4640..5500    -  CDS            AmpR: β-lactamase; bla; confers resistance to ampicillin, carbenicillin, and related antibiotics
   5501..5605    -  promoter       AmpR promoter: bla
   5714..5791    +  promoter       lacIq promoter: lacI (mutant); In the lacIq allele, a single base change in the promoter boosts expression of the lacI gene about 10-fold.
   5792..6874    +  CDS            lacI: lac repressor; lacI; The lac repressor binds to the lac operator to inhibit transcription in E. coli. This inhibition can be relieved by adding lactose or isopropyl-β-D-thiogalactopyranoside (IPTG).
   6887..6908    +  protein_bind   CAP binding site: CAP binding activates transcription in the presence of cAMP. E. coli catabolite activator protein
   6927..6944    +  promoter       tet promoter (fragment): E. coli promoter for tetracycline efflux protein gene
