[The description below was written by a language model from this plasmid's Addgene catalogue record and pLannotate feature annotations shown in this document.]
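Description:
pHH0103_SPAG1_TPR is a bacterial expression plasmid built on the pHH0103 backbone for producing and purifying the tetratricopeptide repeat (TPR) region of human SPAG1 in E. coli. It replicates from a ColE1/pMB1-type origin accompanied by the pBR322 bom region. The rop gene appears only as fragments interrupted by an f1 phage origin, and the catalogue lists the plasmid as low copy. Selection is by ampicillin through the β-lactamase gene under its own promoter.

Expression is driven by the strong hybrid tac promoter followed by a lac operator. The plasmid also carries lacI under the lacIq promoter, so transcription is held off by abundant repressor and can be induced with IPTG. The open reading frame begins with a 6xHis tag followed by Schistosoma japonicum glutathione S-transferase, giving two independent affinity handles. The SPAG1 TPR segment lies downstream, cloned between SfiI and NotI sites. The automated annotation labels the insert region as a fragment of mouse Tomm34; this most likely reflects sequence similarity between TPR-containing proteins rather than the actual identity of the insert, which the catalogue gives as human SPAG1.

An fd phage terminator follows the insert. Beyond it are fragments of M13 gene III, a tetracycline-resistance gene remnant and a partial tet promoter. These appear to be leftovers from a phagemid display ancestor rather than functional parts of the expressed protein. The associated publication title indicates that the construct belongs to a large-scale survey of high-affinity ligands for peptide recognition modules, consistent with use of the purified His-GST fusion domain as a binding target, although the record itself states only expression and purification.
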