Addgene plasmid #109873: pHH0103_SPAG1_TPR
Purpose: Protein expression and purification of SPAG1_TPR
Depositing lab: Sachdev Sidhu. Depositing organization: University of Toronto. Publication: Large-scale survey and database of high affinity ligands for peptide recognition modules. Teyra J, Kelil A, Jain S, Helmy M, Jajodia R, Hooda Y, Gu J, D'Cruz AA, Nicholson SE, Min J, Sudol M, Kim PM, Bader GD, Sidhu SS. Mol Syst Biol. 2020 Dec;16(12):e9310. doi: 10.15252/msb.20199310. PubMed 33438817.
Backbone
  Vector backbone: pHH0103
  Vector type: Bacterial Expression
Growth in bacteria
  Bacterial resistance: Ampicillin, 100 μg/mL
  Growth temperature: 37°C
  Growth strain: DH5alpha
  Copy number: Low Copy
Gene/Insert
  Gene/Insert name: SPAG1_TPR
  Species: H. sapiens (human)
  Entrez Gene: SPAG1 (a.k.a. SP75, TPIS, HSD-3.8, FLJ32920)
  Cloning method: Restriction Enzyme; 5′ cloning site Sfi1 (unknown if destroyed); 3′ cloning site Not1 (unknown if destroyed)
Terms and licenses: Academic/Nonprofit Terms; Industry Terms: Not Available to Industry
How to cite: pHH0103_SPAG1_TPR was a gift from Sachdev Sidhu (Addgene plasmid # 109873 ; http://n2t.net/addgene:109873 ; RRID:Addgene_109873)
