>Addgene plasmid #109873 | pHH0103_SPAG1_TPR | depositor partial sequence | sequence record 206825 | pHH0103_SPAG1_TPR sequence 411 bps
GGCCCAGCCGGCCGCTACCGGTCATCCGGGCGGTGGCCAGGGTGCAGAAAACCCGGCCGGTCTGAAAAGT
CAGGGCAATGAACTGTTTCGTTCCGGTCAATTCGCCGAAGCGGCCGGCAAGTATTCAGCAGCTATTGCAC
TGCTGGAACCGGCTGGTTCGGAAATTGCGGATGACCTGAGCATCCTGTATTCTAACCGTGCGGCCTGCTA
CCTGAAAGAAGGTAATTGCAGCGGCTGTATCCAGGACTGTAATCGCGCGCTGGAACTGCACCCGTTTTCT
ATGAAGCCGCTGCTGCGTCGCGCAATGGCTTATGAAACCCTGGAACAATACGGTAAAGCCTATGTGGATT
ACAAGACGGTTCTGCAGATTGACTGCGGCCTGCAACTGGCAAATGATTCCGTCGCGGCCGC
